Addgene plasmid #91221: pTC393
Purpose: protoplast vector expressing gRNA24 targeting tomato ANT1 (with TREX2 expression)
Depositing lab: Daniel Voytas. Depositing organization: University of Minnesota. Publication: A multi-purpose toolkit to enable advanced genome engineering in plants. Cermak T, Curtin SJ, Gil-Humanes J, Cegan R, Kono TJY, Konecna E, Belanto JJ, Starker CG, Mathre JW, Greenstein RL, Voytas DF. Plant Cell. 2017 May 18. pii: tpc.00922.2016. doi: 10.1105/tpc.16.00922. PubMed 28522548.
Backbone
  Vector backbone: pTRANS_100
  Vector type: Plant Expression, CRISPR
Growth in bacteria
  Bacterial resistance: Spectinomycin, 50 μg/mL
  Growth temperature: 37°C
  Growth strain: DH5alpha
  Copy number: High Copy
Gene/Insert
  Gene/Insert name: gRNA targeting tomato ANT1
  gRNA/shRNA sequence: gRNA24: GGACGAGGAGGAACATTGCA
  Cloning method: Restriction Enzyme; 5′ cloning site unknown (unknown if destroyed); 3′ cloning site unknown (unknown if destroyed)
  Sequencing primers: 5′ unknown
Terms and licenses: Academic/Nonprofit Terms; Industry Terms: Not Available to Industry
How to cite: pTC393 was a gift from Daniel Voytas (Addgene plasmid # 91221 ; http://n2t.net/addgene:91221 ; RRID:Addgene_91221)
