[The description below was written by a language model from this plasmid's Addgene catalogue record and pLannotate feature annotations shown in this document.]
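Description:
pTC393 is a plant CRISPR/Cas9 expression plasmid built on the pTRANS_100 backbone and described as a protoplast vector, meaning it is intended for direct transient delivery into plant protoplasts; the annotation shows no T-DNA borders or plant selectable marker. It is propagated in E. coli as a high-copy plasmid from a ColE1/pUC-type origin and selected with spectinomycin through the aadA (SmR) aminoglycoside adenylyltransferase gene. Fragments of a class 1 integron Pc promoter and of a gentamicin acetyltransferase gene lie just upstream of aadA. They appear to be remnants of the integron-derived marker cassette, with Pc probably driving aadA expression.

The payload consists of two expression units. In the first, a CaMV 35S promoter sits upstream of the mouse Trex2 3' exonuclease coding sequence, followed closely by Streptococcus pyogenes Cas9 and terminated by the Arabidopsis HSP18.2 terminator. This layout suggests that both proteins are produced from a single transcript, although the short element joining the two reading frames is not annotated in the feature table. In the second unit, an Arabidopsis U6 snRNA (Pol III) promoter, detected only as a fragment, precedes the S. pyogenes gRNA scaffold and expresses gRNA24, which targets the tomato ANT1 gene.

TREX2 is co-expressed with Cas9 to process the ends of nuclease-induced breaks, which generally favours deletions and raises the frequency of mutagenic repair. The construct belongs to a modular plant genome engineering toolkit. It is suited to testing ANT1 guide activity and the effect of TREX2 on mutagenesis in tomato protoplasts.
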