Features (pLannotate 1.2.2; 10 found; start..end, strand, type, name):
     84..672     +  rep_origin     ori: high-copy-number ColE1/pMB1/pBR322/pUC origin of replication
   1389..1730    +  promoter       CaMV 35S promoter: strong constitutive promoter from cauliflower mosaic virus
   1756..2463    +  CDS            Trex2: TREX2_MOUSE - Experimental evidence at protein level: Swiss-Prot protein existence level 1. Exonuclease with a preference for double-stranded DNA with mismatched 3' termini. May play a role in DNA repair. From Mus musculus (Mouse).
   2530..6633    +  CDS            cas9: CAS9_STRP1 - Also known as csn1 From Streptococcus pyogenes serotype M1.
   6677..6925    +  terminator     HSP terminator: efficient transcription terminator from the Arabidopsis thaliana heat shock protein 18.2 gene (Nagaya et al., 2010)
   7322..7338    +  promoter       AtU6 promoter (fragment): consensus promoter from the three Arabidopsis U6 snRNA genes (Waibel and Filipowicz, 1990; Nekrasov et al., 2013)
   7414..7489    +  misc_RNA       gRNA scaffold: guide RNA scaffold for the Streptococcus pyogenes CRISPR/Cas9 system
   7695..7718    +  promoter       Pc promoter (fragment): intI1 (promoter lies within the coding sequence); class 1 integron promoter
   7894..7950    +  CDS            GmR (fragment): gentamycin acetyltransferase; aacC1; confers resistance to gentamycin
   7957..8748    +  CDS            SmR: aminoglycoside adenylyltransferase (Murphy, 1985); aadA; confers resistance to spectinomycin and streptomycin
>Addgene plasmid #91221 | pTC393 | addgene full sequence | sequence record 182469 | Addgene NGS Result
CACCCATGACCAAAATCCCTTAACGTGAGTTACGCGTCGTTCCACTGAGCGTCAGACCCCGTAGAAAAGA
TCAAAGGATCTTCTTGAGATCCTTTTTTTCTGCGCGTAATCTGCTGCTTGCAAACAAAAAAACCACCGCT
ACCAGCGGTGGTTTGTTTGCCGGATCAAGAGCTACCAACTCTTTTTCCGAAGGTAACTGGCTTCAGCAGA
GCGCAGATACCAAATACTGTTCTTCTAGTGTAGCCGTAGTTAGGCCACCACTTCAAGAACTCTGTAGCAC
CGCCTACATACCTCGCTCTGCTAATCCTGTTACCAGTGGCTGCTGCCAGTGGCGATAAGTCGTGTCTTAC
CGGGTTGGACTCAAGACGATAGTTACCGGATAAGGCGCAGCGGTCGGGCTGAACGGGGGGTTCGTGCACA
CAGCCCAGCTTGGAGCGAACGACCTACACCGAACTGAGATACCTACAGCGTGAGCTATGAGAAAGCGCCA
CGCTTCCCGAAGGGAGAAAGGCGGACAGGTATCCGGTAAGCGGCAGGGTCGGAACAGGAGAGCGCACGAG
GGAGCTTCCAGGGGGAAACGCCTGGTATCTTTATAGTCCTGTCGGGTTTCGCCACCTCTGACTTGAGCGT
CGATTTTTGTGATGCTCGTCAGGGGGGCGGAGCCTATGGAAAAACGCCAGCAACGCGGCCTTTTTACGGT
TCCTGGCCTTTTGCTGGCCTTTTGCTCACATGTTCTTTCCTGCGTTATCCCCTGATTCTGTGGATAACCG
TATTACCGCCTTTGAGTGAGCTGATACCGCTCGCCGCAGCCGAACGACCGAGCGCAGCGAGTCAGTGAGC
GAGGAAGCGGGAGAGCGCCCATATGCGCACTCCTCGCATGCGGCGCGCCGATCGGCGCGCCAGATTTGCC
TTTTCAATTTCAGAAAGAATGCTAACCCACAGATGGTTAGAGAGGCTTACGCAGCAGGTATCATCAAGAC
GATCTACCCGAGCAATAATCTCCAGGAAATCAAATACCTTCCCAAGAAGGTTAAAGATGCAGTCAAAAGA
TTCAGGACTAACTGCATCAAGAACACAGAGAAAGATATATTTCTCAAGATCAGAAGTACTATTCCAGTAT
GGACGATTCAAGGCTTGCTTCACAAACCAAGGCAAGTAATAGAGATTGGAGTCTCTAAAAAGGTAGTTCC
CACTGAATCAAAGGCCATGGAGTCAAAGATTCAAATAGAGGACCTAACAGAACTCGCCGTAAAGACTGGC
GAACAGTTCATACAGAGTCTCTTACGACTCAATGACAAGAAGAAAATCTTCGTCAACATGGTGGAGCACG
ACACACTTGTCTACTCCAAAAATATCAAAGATACAGTCTCAGAAGACCAAAGGGCAATTGAGACTTTTCA
ACAAAGGGTAATATCCGGAAACCTCCTCGGATTCCATTGCCCAGCTATCTGTCACTTTATTGTGAAGATA
GTGGAAAAGGAAGGTGGCTCCTACAAATGCCATCATTGCGATAAAGGAAAGGCCATCGTTGAAGATGCCT
CTGCCGACAGTGGTCCCAAAGATGGACCCCCACCCACGAGGAGCATCGTGGAAAAAGAAGACGTTCCAAC
CACGTCTTCAAAGCAAGTGGATTGATGTGATATCTCCACTGACGTAAGGGATGACGCACAATCCCACTAT
CCTTCGCAAGACCCTTCCTCTATATAAGGAAGTTCATTTCATTTGGAGAGAACACGGGGGACTCCTGCAG
GAAAAATGTCTGAGCCACCTCGGGCTGAGACCTTTGTATTCCTGGACCTAGAAGCCACTGGGCTCCCAAA
CATGGACCCTGAGATTGCAGAGATATCCCTTTTTGCTGTTCACCGCTCTTCCCTGGAGAACCCAGAACGG
GATGATTCTGGTTCCTTGGTGCTGCCCCGTGTTCTGGACAAGCTCACACTGTGCATGTGCCCGGAGCGCC
CCTTTACTGCCAAGGCCAGTGAGATTACTGGTTTGAGCAGCGAAAGCCTGATGCACTGCGGGAAGGCTGG
TTTCAATGGCGCTGTGGTAAGGACACTGCAGGGCTTCCTAAGCCGCCAGGAGGGCCCCATCTGCCTTGTG
GCCCACAATGGCTTCGATTATGACTTCCCACTGCTGTGCACGGAGCTACAACGTCTGGGTGCCCATCTGC
CCCAAGACACTGTCTGCCTGGACACACTGCCTGCATTGCGGGGCCTGGACCGTGCTCACAGCCACGGCAC
CAGGGCTCAAGGCCGCAAAAGCTACAGCCTGGCCAGTCTCTTCCACCGCTACTTCCAGGCTGAACCCAGT
GCTGCCCATTCAGCAGAAGGTGATGTGCACACCCTGCTTCTGATCTTCCTGCATCGTGCTCCTGAGCTGC
TCGCCTGGGCAGATGAGCAGGCCCGCAGCTGGGCTCATATTGAGCCCATGTACGTGCCACCTGATGGTCC
AAGCCTCGAAGCCGGATCTGGAGCTACTAATTTTTCTCTTCTTAAGCAAGCTGGAGATGTTGAAGAAAAT
CCTGGACCCATGGATAAGAAGTACTCTATCGGACTCGATATCGGAACTAACTCTGTGGGATGGGCTGTGA
TCACCGATGAGTACAAGGTGCCATCTAAGAAGTTCAAGGTTCTCGGAAACACCGATAGGCACTCTATCAA
GAAAAACCTTATCGGTGCTCTCCTCTTCGATTCTGGTGAAACTGCTGAGGCTACCAGACTCAAGAGAACC
GCTAGAAGAAGGTACACCAGAAGAAAGAACAGGATCTGCTACCTCCAAGAGATCTTCTCTAACGAGATGG
CTAAAGTGGATGATTCATTCTTCCACAGGCTCGAAGAGTCATTCCTCGTGGAAGAAGATAAGAAGCACGA
GAGGCACCCTATCTTCGGAAACATCGTTGATGAGGTGGCATACCACGAGAAGTACCCTACTATCTACCAC
CTCAGAAAGAAGCTCGTTGATTCTACTGATAAGGCTGATCTCAGGCTCATCTACCTCGCTCTCGCTCACA
TGATCAAGTTCAGAGGACACTTCCTCATCGAGGGTGATCTCAACCCTGATAACTCTGATGTGGATAAGTT
GTTCATCCAGCTCGTGCAGACCTACAACCAGCTTTTCGAAGAGAACCCTATCAACGCTTCAGGTGTGGAT
GCTAAGGCTATCCTCTCTGCTAGGCTCTCTAAGTCAAGAAGGCTTGAGAACCTCATTGCTCAGCTCCCTG
GTGAGAAGAAGAACGGACTTTTCGGAAACTTGATCGCTCTCTCTCTCGGACTCACCCCTAACTTCAAGTC
TAACTTCGATCTCGCTGAGGATGCAAAGCTCCAGCTCTCAAAGGATACCTACGATGATGATCTCGATAAC
CTCCTCGCTCAGATCGGAGATCAGTACGCTGATTTGTTCCTCGCTGCTAAGAACCTCTCTGATGCTATCC
TCCTCAGTGATATCCTCAGAGTGAACACCGAGATCACCAAGGCTCCACTCTCAGCTTCTATGATCAAGAG
ATACGATGAGCACCACCAGGATCTCACACTTCTCAAGGCTCTTGTTAGACAGCAGCTCCCAGAGAAGTAC
AAAGAGATTTTCTTCGATCAGTCTAAGAACGGATACGCTGGTTACATCGATGGTGGTGCATCTCAAGAAG
AGTTCTACAAGTTCATCAAGCCTATCCTCGAGAAGATGGATGGAACCGAGGAACTCCTCGTGAAGCTCAA
TAGAGAGGATCTTCTCAGAAAGCAGAGGACCTTCGATAACGGATCTATCCCTCATCAGATCCACCTCGGA
GAGTTGCACGCTATCCTTAGAAGGCAAGAGGATTTCTACCCATTCCTCAAGGATAACAGGGAAAAGATTG
AGAAGATTCTCACCTTCAGAATCCCTTACTACGTGGGACCTCTCGCTAGAGGAAACTCAAGATTCGCTTG
GATGACCAGAAAGTCTGAGGAAACCATCACCCCTTGGAACTTCGAAGAGGTGGTGGATAAGGGTGCTAGT
GCTCAGTCTTTCATCGAGAGGATGACCAACTTCGATAAGAACCTTCCAAACGAGAAGGTGCTCCCTAAGC
ACTCTTTGCTCTACGAGTACTTCACCGTGTACAACGAGTTGACCAAGGTTAAGTACGTGACCGAGGGAAT
GAGGAAGCCTGCTTTTTTGTCAGGTGAGCAAAAGAAGGCTATCGTTGATCTCTTGTTCAAGACCAACAGA
AAGGTGACCGTGAAGCAGCTCAAAGAGGATTACTTCAAGAAAATCGAGTGCTTCGATTCAGTTGAGATTT
CTGGTGTTGAGGATAGGTTCAACGCATCTCTCGGAACCTACCACGATCTCCTCAAGATCATTAAGGATAA
GGATTTCTTGGATAACGAGGAAAACGAGGATATCTTGGAGGATATCGTTCTTACCCTCACCCTCTTTGAA
GATAGAGAGATGATTGAAGAAAGGCTCAAGACCTACGCTCATCTCTTCGATGATAAGGTGATGAAGCAGT
TGAAGAGAAGAAGATACACTGGTTGGGGAAGGCTCTCAAGAAAGCTCATTAACGGAATCAGGGATAAGCA
GTCTGGAAAGACAATCCTTGATTTCCTCAAGTCTGATGGATTCGCTAACAGAAACTTCATGCAGCTCATC
CACGATGATTCTCTCACCTTTAAAGAGGATATCCAGAAGGCTCAGGTTTCAGGACAGGGTGATAGTCTCC
ATGAGCATATCGCTAACCTCGCTGGATCTCCTGCAATCAAGAAGGGAATCCTCCAGACTGTGAAGGTTGT
GGATGAGTTGGTGAAGGTGATGGGAAGGCATAAGCCTGAGAACATCGTGATCGAAATGGCTAGAGAGAAC
CAGACCACTCAGAAGGGACAGAAGAACTCTAGGGAAAGGATGAAGAGGATCGAGGAAGGTATCAAAGAGC
TTGGATCTCAGATCCTCAAAGAGCACCCTGTTGAGAACACTCAGCTCCAGAATGAGAAGCTCTACCTCTA
CTACCTCCAGAACGGAAGGGATATGTATGTGGATCAAGAGTTGGATATCAACAGGCTCTCTGATTACGAT
GTTGATCATATCGTGCCACAGTCATTCTTGAAGGATGATTCTATCGATAACAAGGTGCTCACCAGGTCTG
ATAAGAACAGGGGTAAGAGTGATAACGTGCCAAGTGAAGAGGTTGTGAAGAAAATGAAGAACTATTGGAG
GCAGCTCCTCAACGCTAAGCTCATCACTCAGAGAAAGTTCGATAACTTGACTAAGGCTGAGAGGGGAGGA
CTCTCTGAATTGGATAAGGCAGGATTCATCAAGAGGCAGCTTGTGGAAACCAGGCAGATCACTAAGCACG
TTGCACAGATCCTCGATTCTAGGATGAACACCAAGTACGATGAGAACGATAAGTTGATCAGGGAAGTGAA
GGTTATCACCCTCAAGTCAAAGCTCGTGTCTGATTTCAGAAAGGATTTCCAATTCTACAAGGTGAGGGAA
ATCAACAACTACCACCACGCTCACGATGCTTACCTTAACGCTGTTGTTGGAACCGCTCTCATCAAGAAGT
ATCCTAAGCTCGAGTCAGAGTTCGTGTACGGTGATTACAAGGTGTACGATGTGAGGAAGATGATCGCTAA
GTCTGAGCAAGAGATCGGAAAGGCTACCGCTAAGTATTTCTTCTACTCTAACATCATGAATTTCTTCAAG
ACCGAGATTACCCTCGCTAACGGTGAGATCAGAAAGAGGCCACTCATCGAGACAAACGGTGAAACAGGTG
AGATCGTGTGGGATAAGGGAAGGGATTTCGCTACCGTTAGAAAGGTGCTCTCTATGCCACAGGTGAACAT
CGTTAAGAAAACCGAGGTGCAGACCGGTGGATTCTCTAAAGAGTCTATCCTCCCTAAGAGGAACTCTGAT
AAGCTCATTGCTAGGAAGAAGGATTGGGACCCTAAGAAATACGGTGGTTTCGATTCTCCTACCGTGGCTT
ACTCTGTTCTCGTTGTGGCTAAGGTTGAGAAGGGAAAGAGTAAGAAGCTCAAGTCTGTTAAGGAACTTCT
CGGAATCACTATCATGGAAAGGTCATCTTTCGAGAAGAACCCAATCGATTTCCTCGAGGCTAAGGGATAC
AAAGAGGTTAAGAAGGATCTCATCATCAAGCTCCCAAAGTACTCACTCTTCGAACTCGAGAACGGTAGAA
AGAGGATGCTCGCTTCTGCTGGTGAGCTTCAAAAGGGAAACGAGCTTGCTCTCCCATCTAAGTACGTTAA
CTTTCTTTACCTCGCTTCTCACTACGAGAAGTTGAAGGGATCTCCAGAAGATAACGAGCAGAAGCAACTT
TTCGTTGAGCAGCACAAGCACTACTTGGATGAGATCATCGAGCAGATCTCTGAGTTCTCTAAAAGGGTGA
TCCTCGCTGATGCAAACCTCGATAAGGTGTTGTCTGCTTACAACAAGCACAGAGATAAGCCTATCAGGGA
ACAGGCAGAGAACATCATCCATCTCTTCACCCTTACCAACCTCGGTGCTCCTGCTGCTTTCAAGTACTTC
GATACAACCATCGATAGGAAGAGATACACCTCTACCAAAGAAGTGCTCGATGCTACCCTCATCCATCAGT
CTATCACTGGACTCTACGAGACTAGGATCGATCTCTCACAGCTCGGTGGTGATTCAAGGGCTGATCCTAA
GAAGAAGAGGAAGGTTTGACTCGAGATATGAAGATGAAGATGAAATATTTGGTGTGTCAAATAAAAAGCT
TGTGTGCTTAAGTTTGTGTTTTTTTCTTGGCTTGTTGTGTTATGAATTTGTGGCTTTTTCTAATATTAAA
TGAATGTAAGATCACATTATAATGAATAAACAAATGTTTCTATAATCCATTGTGAATGTTTTGTTGGATC
TCTTCTGCAGCATATAACTACTGTATGTGCTATGGTATGGACTATGGAATATGATTAAAGATAAGGAGCT
CCGGTGACGGACCCATGGCTTCGTTGAACAACGGAAACTCGACTTGCCTTCCGCACAATACATCATTTCT
TCTTAGCTTTTTTTCTTCTTCTTCGTTCATACAGTTTTTTTTTGTTTATCAGCTTACATTTTCTTGAACC
GTAGCTTTCGTTTTCTTCTTTTTAACTTTCCATTCGGAGTTTTTGTATCTTGTTTCATAGTTTGTCCCAG
GATTAGAATGATTAGGCATCGAACCTTCAAGAATTTGATTGAATAAAACATCTTCATTCTTAAGATATGA
AGATAATCTTCAAAAGGCCCCTGGGAATCTGAAAGAAGAGAAGCAGGCCCATTTATATGGGAAAGAACAA
TAGTATTTCTTATATAGGCCCATTTAAGTTGAAAACAATCTTCAAAAGTCCCACATCGCTTAGATAAGAA
AACGAAGCTGAGTTTATATACAGCTAGAGTCGAAGTAGTGATTGGACGAGGAGGAACATTGCAGTTTTAG
AGCTAGAAATAGCAAGTTAAAATAAGGCTAGTCCGTTATCAACTTGAAAAAGTGGCACCGAGTCGGTGCT
TTTTTTCCCGGCGAGCTTTGGGTACGTCACGTGGCTCGAGCGCGTAGTCCTCGGTAATATCGCAGAACAA
AAGTACCTGATATCGAGTGTACTTCAAGTCACACCGGCGAGTGCCAGCCAGGACAGAAATGCCTCGACTT
CGCTGCTACCCAAGGTTGCCGGGTGACGCACACCGTGGAAACGGATGAAGGCACGAACCCAGTGGACATA
AGCCTGTTCGGTTCGTAAGCTGTAATGCAAGTAGCGTATGCGCTCACGCAACTGGTCCAGAACCTTGACC
GAACGCAGCGGTGGTAACGGCGCAGTGGCGGTTTTCATGGCTTGTTATGACTGTTTTTTTGGGGTACAGT
CTATGCCTCGGGCATCCAAGCAGCAAGCGCGTTACGCCGTGGGTCGATGTTTGATGTTATGGAGCAGCAA
CGATGTTACGCAGCAGGGCAGTCGCCCTAAAACAAAGTTAAACATTATGAGGGAAGCGGTGATCGCCGAA
GTATCGACTCAACTATCAGAGGTAGTTGGCGTCATCGAGCGCCATCTCGAACCGACGTTGCTGGCCGTAC
ATTTGTACGGCTCCGCAGTGGATGGCGGCCTGAAGCCACACAGTGATATTGATTTGCTGGTTACGGTGAC
CGTAAGGCTTGATGAAACAACGCGGCGAGCTTTGATCAACGACCTTTTGGAAACTTCGGCTTCCCCTGGA
GAGAGCGAGATTCTCCGCGCTGTAGAAGTCACCATTGTTGTGCACGACGACATCATTCCGTGGCGTTATC
CAGCTAAGCGCGAACTGCAATTTGGAGAATGGCAGCGCAATGACATTCTTGCAGGTATCTTCGAGCCAGC
CACGATCGACATTGATCTGGCTATCTTGCTGACAAAAGCAAGAGAACATAGCGTTGCCTTGGTAGGTCCA
GCGGCGGAGGAACTCTTTGATCCGGTTCCTGAACAGGATCTATTTGAGGCGCTAAATGAAACCTTAACGC
TATGGAACTCGCCGCCCGACTGGGCTGGCGATGAGCGAAATGTAGTGCTTACGTTGTCCCGCATTTGGTA
CAGCGCAGTAACCGGCAAAATCGCGCCGAAGGATGTCGCTGCCGACTGGGCAATGGAGCGCCTGCCGGCC
CAGTATCAGCCCGTCATACTTGAAGCTAGACAGGCTTATCTTGGACAAGAAGAAGATCGCTTGGCCTCGC
GCGCAGATCAGTTGGAAGAATTTGTCCACTACGTGAAAGGCGAGATCACCAAGGTAGTCGGCAAATAACC
CTCGAGC
